>Addgene plasmid #99894 | pYPQ133D2.0 | addgene full sequence | sequence record 203175 | Addgene NGS Result
CTGCATTAATGAATCGGCCAACGCGCGGGGAGAGGCGGTTTGCGTATTGGGCGCTCTTCCGCTTCCTCGC
TCACTGACTCGCTGCGCTCGGTCGTTCGGCTGCGGCGAGCGGTATCAGCTCACTCAAAGGCGGTAATACG
GTTATCCACAGAATCAGGGGATAACGCAGGAAAGAACATGAATTAATTCTCATGTTTGACAGCTTATCAT
CGATTAGCTTTAATGCGGTAGTTTATCACAGTTAAATTGCTAACGCAGTCAGGCACCGTGTATGAAATCT
AACAATGCGCTCATCGTCATCCTCGGCACCGTCACCCTGGATGCTGTAGGCATAGGCTTGGTTATGCCGG
TACTGCCGGGCCTCTTGCGGGATATCGTCCATTCCGACAGCATCGCCAGTCACTATGGCGTGCTGCTAGC
GCTATATGCGTTGATGCAATTTCTATGCGCACCCGTTCTCGGAGCACTGTCCGACCGCTTTGGCCGCCGC
CCAGTCCTGCTCGCTTCGCTACTTGGAGCCACTATCGACTACGCGATCATGGCGACCACACCCGTCCTGT
GGATTCTCTACGCCGGACGCATCGTGGCCGGCATCACCGGCGCCACAGGTGCGGTTGCTGGCGCCTATAT
CGCCGACATCACCGATGGGGAAGATCGGGCTCGCCACTTCGGGCTCATGAGCGCTTGTTTCGGCGTGGGT
ATGGTGGCAGGCCCCGTGGCCGGGGGACTGTTGGGCGCCATCTCCTTACATGCACCATTCCTTGCGGCGG
CGGTGCTCAACGGCCTCAACCTACTACTGGGCTGCTTCCTAATGCAGGAGTCGCATAAGGGAGAGCGCCG
ACCCATGCCCTTGAGAGCCTTCAACCCAGTCAGCTCCTTCCGGTGGGCGCGGGGCATGACTATCGTCGCC
GCACTTATGACTGTCTTCTTTATCATGCAACTCGTAGGACAGGTGCCGGCAGCGCTCTGGGTCATTTTCG
GCGAGGACCGCTTTCGCTGGAGCGCGACGATGATCGGCCTGTCGCTTGCGGTATTCGGAATCTTGCACGC
CCTCGCTCAAGCCTTCGTCACTGGTCCCGCCACCAAACGTTTCGGCGAGAAGCAGGCCATTATCGCCGGC
ATGGCGGCCGACGCGCTGGGCTACGTCTTGCTGGCGTTCGCGACGCGAGGCTGGATGGCCTTCCCCATTA
TGATTCTTCTCGCTTCCGGCGGCATCGGGATGCCCGCGTTGCAGGCCATGCTGTCCAGGCAGGTAGATGA
CGACCATCAGGGACAGCTTCAAGGATCGCTCGCGGCTCTTACCAGCCTAACTTCGATCATTGGACCGCTG
ATCGTCACGGCGATTTATGCCGCCTCGGCGAGCACATGGAACGGGTTGGCATGGATTGTAGGCGCCGCCC
TATACCTTGTCTGCCTCCCCGCGTTGCGTCGCGGTGCATGGAGCCGGGCCACCTCGACCTGAATGGAAGC
CGGCGGCACCTCGCTAACGGATTCACCACTCCAAGAATTGGAGCCAATCAATTCTTGCGGAGAACTGTGA
ATGCGCAAACCAACCCTTGATCGGGGAAGAACAGTATGTCGAGCTATTTTTTGACTTACTGGGGATCAAG
CCTGATTGGGAGAAAATAAAATATCCCCTATAGTGAGTCGTATTACATGGTCATAGCTGTTTCCTGGCAG
CTCTGGCCCGTGTCTCAAAATCTCTGATGTTACATTGCACAAGATAAAAATATATCATCATGCCTCCTCT
AGAGGTCTCAGGACAAGGGATCTTTAAACATACGAACAGATCACTTAAAGTTCTTCTGAAGCAACTTAAA
GTTATCAGGCATGCATGGATCTTGGAGGAATCAGATGTGCAGTCAGGGACCATAGCACAGGACAGGCGTC
TTCTACTGGTGCTACCAGCAAATGCTGGAAGCCGGGAACACTGGGTACGTTGGAAACCACGTGATGTGGA
GTAAGATAAACTGTAGGAGAAAAGCATTTCGTAGTGGGCCATGAAGCCTTTCAGGACATGTATTGCAGTA
TGGGCCGGCCCATTACGCAATTGGACGACAACAAAGACTAGTATTAGTACCACCTCGGCTATCCACATAG
ATCAAAGCTGGTTTAAAAGAGTTGTGCAGATGATCCGTGGCAGAGACGAGATCTAGTCTGAGTCGACCGT
CTCTGTTTTAGAGCTAGGCCAACATGAGGATCACCCATGTCTGCAGGGCCTAGCAAGTTAAAATAAGGCT
AGTCCGTTATCAACTTGGCCAACATGAGGATCACCCATGTCTGCAGGGCCAAGTGGCACCGAGTCGGTGC
TTTTTTTGTCCCTTCGAAGGGCAATTCTGCAGATATCCATCACACTGGCGGCCGCTCGAGGTCGAGGGTA
TCGATAAGCTTCCAGGGAGACCCTCGAGCCACCCATGACCAAAATCCCTTAACGTGAGTTACGCGTCGTT
CCACTGAGCGTCAGACCCCGTAGAAAAGATCAAAGGATCTTCTTGAGATCCTTTTTTTCTGCGCGTAATC
TGCTGCTTGCAAACAAAAAAACCACCGCTACCAGCGGTGGTTTGTTTGCCGGATCAAGAGCTACCAACTC
TTTTTCCGAAGGTAACTGGCTTCAGCAGAGCGCAGATACCAAATACTGTTCTTCTAGTGTAGCCGTAGTT
AGGCCACCACTTCAAGAACTCTGTAGCACCGCCTACATACCTCGCTCTGCTAATCCTGTTACCAGTGGCT
GCTGCCAGTGGCGATAAGTCGTGTCTTACCGGGTTGGACTCAAGACGATAGTTACCGGATAAGGCGCAGC
GGTCGGGCTGAACGGGGGGTTCGTGCACACAGCCCAGCTTGGAGCGAACGACCTACACCGAACTGAGATA
CCTACAGCGTGAGCTATGAGAAAGCGCCACGCTTCCCGAAGGGAGAAAGGCGGACAGGTATCCGGTAAGC
GGCAGGGTCGGAACAGGAGAGCGCACGAGGGAGCTTCCAGGGGGAAACGCCTGGTATCTTTATAGTCCTG
TCGGGTTTCGCCACCTCTGACTTGAGCGTCGATTTTTGTGATGCTCGTCAGGGGGGCGGAGCCTATGGAA
AAACGCCAGCAACGCGGCCTTTTTACGGTTCCTGGCCTTTTGCTGGCCTTTTGCTCACATGTTCTTTCCT
GCGTTATCCCCTGATTCTGTGGATAACCGTATTACCGCCTTTGAGTGAGCTGATACCGCTCGCCGCAGCC
GAACGACCGAGCGCAGCGAGTCAGTGAGCGAGGAAGCGGAAGAGCGCCCAATACGCAAACCGCCTCTCCC
CGCGCGTTGGCCGATTCATTAATGCAGCTGGCACGACAGGTTTCCCGACTGGAAAGCGGGCAGTGAGCGC
AACGCAATTAATACGCGTACCGCTAGCCAGGAAGAGTTTGTAGAAACGCAAAAAGGCCATCCGTCAGGAT
GGCCTTCTGCTTAGTTTGATGCCTGGCAGTTTATGGCGGGCGTCCTGCCCGCCACCCTCCGGGCCGTTGC
TTCACAACGTTCAAATCCGCTCCCGGCGGATTTGTCCTACTCAGGAGAGCGTTCACCGACAAACAACAGA
TAAAACGAAAGGCCCAGTCTTCCGACTGAGCCTTTCGTTTTATTTGATGCCTGGCAGTTCCCTACTCTCG
CGTT
Features (pLannotate 1.2.2; 16 found; start..end, strand, type, name):
      1..54      -  CDS            lacI (fragment): lac repressor; lacI; The lac repressor binds to the lac operator to inhibit transcription in E. coli. This inhibition can be relieved by adding lactose or isopropyl-β-D-thiogalactopyranoside (IPTG).
     56..180     -  rep_origin     RSF ori (fragment): Plasmids containing the RSF 1030 origin of replication can be propagated in E. coli cells that contain additional plasmids with compatible origins.
    196..224     +  promoter       tet promoter: E. coli promoter for tetracycline efflux protein gene
    272..1462    +  CDS            TcR: tetracycline efflux protein; tet; confers resistance to tetracycline
   1560..1634    +  CDS            KanR (fragment): aminoglycoside phosphotransferase; aphA-3; confers resistance to kanamycin
   1637..1655    -  promoter       T7 promoter: promoter for bacteriophage T7 RNA polymerase
   1765..2142    +  promoter       OsU3 promoter: Oryza sativa (rice) snRNA U3 promoter
   2192..2210    +  misc_RNA       MS2 stem loop: stem loop that binds the bacteriophage MS2 coat protein
   2221..2257    +  misc_RNA       gRNA scaffold (fragment): guide RNA scaffold for the Streptococcus pyogenes CRISPR/Cas9 system
   2262..2280    +  misc_RNA       MS2 stem loop: stem loop that binds the bacteriophage MS2 coat protein
   2291..2310    +  misc_RNA       gRNA scaffold (fragment): guide RNA scaffold for the Streptococcus pyogenes CRISPR/Cas9 system
   2365..2391    -  misc_feature   MCS (fragment): pBluescript multiple cloning site
   2493..3081    +  rep_origin     ori: high-copy-number ColE1/pMB1/pBR322/pUC origin of replication
   3264..3356    +  CDS            lacI (fragment): lac repressor; lacI; The lac repressor binds to the lac operator to inhibit transcription in E. coli. This inhibition can be relieved by adding lactose or isopropyl-β-D-thiogalactopyranoside (IPTG).
   3411..3438    -  terminator     rrnB T2 terminator: transcription terminator T2 from the E. coli rrnB gene
   3570..3613    +  terminator     rrnB T1 terminator: Escherichia coli rrnB; transcription terminator T1 from the E. coli rrnB gene
