[The description below was written by a language model from this plasmid's Addgene catalogue record and pLannotate feature annotations shown in this document.]
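Description:
pYPQ133D2.0 is a small (about 3.6 kb) Golden Gate entry vector built on the pHD1 backbone, intended for assembling multiplexed guide RNA expression cassettes for plant CRISPR applications. It is supplied as an empty backbone, with no target-specific spacer installed. In E. coli it replicates from a high-copy ColE1/pUC-type origin and is selected with tetracycline, through a tet promoter driving the TcR efflux protein gene. The automated annotation also picks up short fragments of lacI, an RSF origin, KanR, a pBluescript-type multiple cloning site, a T7 promoter and rrnB T1/T2 terminators. These look like backbone remnants and are not functional parts of the design.

The working cassette consists of the rice (Oryza sativa) U3 small nuclear RNA promoter, a Pol III-type promoter suited to expressing short defined RNAs in monocots, placed upstream of a modified Streptococcus pyogenes Cas9 guide RNA scaffold called gRNA2.0. This scaffold contains MS2 stem loops, which are bound by the bacteriophage MS2 coat protein. That allows activator domains fused to the coat protein to be recruited to a dCas9-guide complex at a target promoter. The catalogue entry describes four MS2 binding sites, whereas the feature table annotates two stem loops interspersed with scaffold fragments, so the annotation may not resolve every site.

Within the modular series, this plasmid holds the third gRNA position. A user-designed spacer is cloned in by restriction enzyme-based cloning, and the resulting unit is combined with the other position-specific entry vectors by Golden Gate assembly into a multi-gRNA array. The associated work concerns multiplexed transcriptional activation in plants with the CRISPR-Act2.0 system.
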