Addgene plasmid #99894: pYPQ133D2.0
Purpose: (Empty Backbone) Golden Gate entry vector to express the 3rd gRNA with gRNA2.0 scaffold (with four MS2 binding sites) under OsU3 promoter
Depositing lab: Yiping Qi. Depositing organization: University of Maryland, College Park. Publication: Robust transcriptional activation in plants using multiplexed CRISPR-Act2.0 and mTALE-Act systems. Lowder LG, Zhou J, Zhang Y, Malzahn A, Zhong Z, Hsieh TF, Voytas DF, Zhang Y, Qi Y. Mol Plant. 2017 Nov 29. pii: S1674-2052(17)30344-1. doi: 10.1016/j.molp.2017.11.010. PubMed 29197638.
Backbone
  Vector backbone: pHD1
  Backbone manufacturer: Cermak et al. 2011
  Vector type: Plant Expression, CRISPR
  Promoter: OsU3
Growth in bacteria
  Bacterial resistance: Tetracycline, 10 μg/mL
  Growth temperature: 37°C
  Growth strain: DH5alpha
  Copy number: Unknown
Gene/Insert
  Cloning method: Restriction Enzyme
Terms and licenses: Academic/Nonprofit Terms; Industry Terms: Not Available to Industry
How to cite: pYPQ133D2.0 was a gift from Yiping Qi (Addgene plasmid # 99894 ; http://n2t.net/addgene:99894 ; RRID:Addgene_99894)
